Addgene plasmid #152173: pGBW-m4133609
Purpose: Mammalian expression plasmid for SARS-CoV-2 ORF6 protein
Depositing lab: Ginkgo Bioworks & Benjie Chen. Depositing organization: Ginkgo Bioworks.
Backbone
  Vector backbone: pTwist_CMV_6
  Backbone size w/o insert (bp): 4180
  Vector type: Mammalian Expression
Growth in bacteria
  Bacterial resistance: Ampicillin, 100 μg/mL
  Growth temperature: 37°C
  Growth strain: DH5alpha
  Copy number: High Copy
Gene/Insert
  Gene/Insert name: SARS-CoV-2 ORF6 protein
  Species: Severe acute respiratory syndrome coronavirus 2
  Insert size (bp): 179
  Mutation: wt
  Entrez Gene: ORF6 (a.k.a. GU280_gp06)
  Promoter: CMV
  Tag / fusion protein: Cleavable TEV;TRX (C terminal on backbone)
  Cloning method: Unknown
Resource information
  A portion of this plasmid was derived from a plasmid made by: GinkgoBioworks
Depositor comments: NCBI reference sequence: YP_009724394.1
How to cite: pGBW-m4133609 was a gift from Ginkgo Bioworks & Benjie Chen (Addgene plasmid # 152173 ; http://n2t.net/addgene:152173 ; RRID:Addgene_152173)
