[The description below was written by a language model from this plasmid's Addgene catalogue record and pLannotate feature annotations shown in this document.]
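Description:
pGBW-m4133609 is a mammalian expression plasmid built on the pTwist_CMV_6 backbone to produce the wild-type ORF6 accessory protein of SARS-CoV-2. It is propagated in E. coli as a high-copy plasmid through a ColE1/pUC-type origin and is selected with ampicillin via a β-lactamase (AmpR) gene. The record lists no mammalian selection marker, so the plasmid appears suited to transient transfection rather than stable line selection. The annotated sequence record is 4,782 nt long.

Expression is driven by the human cytomegalovirus immediate-early enhancer and promoter. The annotation software resolves the promoter region as a CMV enhancer followed by a short CMV promoter fragment and a truncated "CMVd2" match. The small ORF6 coding sequence sits immediately downstream and continues in frame into a backbone-encoded C-terminal fusion. According to the catalogue this fusion is a TEV-cleavable thioredoxin (TRX) tag. The feature table shows E. coli trxA followed by a 6xHis affinity tag, while the TEV site itself is not separately annotated and presumably lies in the short linker between ORF6 and trxA. An SV40 polyadenylation signal lies downstream of the cassette. The expression unit is flanked by β-globin insulator elements, T7 and rrnG terminators and a synthetic poly(A) signal, which help isolate it from transcriptional read-through from the rest of the backbone.

ORF6 is described as an interferon antagonist that tethers karyopherin import factors to ER/Golgi membranes, blocking STAT1 nuclear translocation and interferon-stimulated gene expression. The construct is therefore suited to expressing tagged ORF6 in mammalian cells for functional or interaction studies, with the thioredoxin and His tags aiding solubility, detection or purification.
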