Features (pLannotate 1.2.2; 18 found; start..end, strand, type, name):
      5..187     +  CDS            NS6_SARS2: Experimental evidence at protein level: Swiss-Prot protein existence level 1. Disrupts cell nuclear import complex formation by tethering karyopherin alpha 2 and karyopherin beta 1 to the membrane. Retention of import factors at the ER/Golgi membrane leads to a loss of transport into the nucleus. Thereby prevents STAT1 nuclear translocation in response to interferon signaling, thus blocking the expression of interferon stimulated genes (ISGs) that display multiple antiviral activities (PubMed:33097660). Suppresses IFN-beta production possibly by blocking IRF3 nuclear translocation (PubMed:3297
    209..535     +  CDS            trxA: THIO_ECO57 - Experimental evidence at protein level: Swiss-Prot protein existence level 1. Participates in various redox reactions through the reversible oxidation of its active center dithiol to a disulfide and catalyzes dithiol-disulfide exchange reactions. From Escherichia coli O157:H7.
    557..574     +  CDS            6xHis: 6xHis affinity tag
    651..772     -  polyA_signal   SV40 poly(A) signal: SV40 polyadenylation signal
    795..864     -  CDS            large T antigen (fragment): large T antigen from SV40 (simian virus 40)
    887..933     +  terminator     T7 terminator: transcription terminator for bacteriophage T7 RNA polymerase
    963..1099    +  terminator     rrnG terminator: transcription terminator from the E. coli ribosomal RNA rrnG operon (Albrechtsen et al., 1991)
   1144..1215    +  misc_feature   3' β-globin insulator: insulator downstream of the human β-globin locus (Farrell et al., 2002)
   1441..2029    -  rep_origin     ori: high-copy-number ColE1/pMB1/pBR322/pUC origin of replication
   2201..2265    -  CDS            bla(M) (fragment): β-lactamase lacking the signal sequence; bla(M); allows cytosolic expression of β-lactamase
   2775..3635    +  CDS            AmpR: β-lactamase; bla; confers resistance to ampicillin, carbenicillin, and related antibiotics
   3648..3784    +  terminator     rrnG terminator: transcription terminator from the E. coli ribosomal RNA rrnG operon (Albrechtsen et al., 1991)
   3936..4007    +  misc_feature   5' β-globin insulator: insulator upstream of the human β-globin locus (Farrell et al., 2002)
   4012..4058    -  terminator     T7 terminator: transcription terminator for bacteriophage T7 RNA polymerase
   4076..4124    -  polyA_signal   poly(A) signal: synthetic polyadenylation signal
   4205..4508    +  enhancer       CMV enhancer: human cytomegalovirus immediate early enhancer
   4581..4598    -  promoter       CMV promoter (fragment): human cytomegalovirus (CMV) immediate early promoter
   4661..4712    +  promoter       CMVd2 promoter: truncated human cytomegalovirus (CMV) immediate early promoter that yields moderately reduced expression relative to the full-length promoter
>Addgene plasmid #152173 | pGBW-m4133609 | depositor full sequence | sequence record 295185 | Full Sequence
CACCATGTTCCACTTGGTGGATTTTCAGGTCACGATCGCAGAAATACTGCTAATTATCATGCGAACCTTC
AAGGTTAGCATTTGGAACCTGGACTACATCATTAATCTCATCATAAAAAACCTTAGTAAGTCTTTAACTG
AGAATAAATATTCCCAACTGGATGAGGAACAGCCAATGGAGATTGACGAAAACCTTTACTTTCAGTCGAT
GAGTGACAAAATCATTCATCTAACCGATGACTCCTTTGATACAGACGTGTTGAAGGCCGATGGTGCGATA
CTGGTAGATTTCTGGGCTGAATGGTGTGGCCCGTGCAAGATGATCGCACCCATTCTGGACGAGATCGCCG
ACGAGTATCAAGGAAAATTAACTGTCGCTAAGCTTAATATAGATCAGAACCCAGGGACGGCACCTAAATA
CGGCATCAGGGGAATACCTACCCTCCTGCTCTTTAAGAATGGGGAAGTTGCCGCGACAAAAGTGGGAGCC
CTGTCTAAGGGCCAGCTAAAAGAGTTCTTGGACGCTAACCTGGCAGGTTCAGGCTCGGGGCACATGCACC
ATCACCATCACCATAGCAGCGGGCTCGTGCCACGCGGCTAAGCTAGCTTGACTGACTGAGATACAGCGTA
CCTTCAGCTCACAGACATGATAAGATACATTGATGAGTTTGGACAAACCACAACTAGAATGCAGTGAAAA
AAATGCTTTATTTGTGAAATTTGTGATGCTATTGCTTTATTTGTAACCATTATAAGCTGCAATAAACAAG
TTAACAACAACAATTGCATTCATTTTATGTTTCAGGTTCAGGGGGAGGTGTGGGAGGTTTTTTAAAGCAA
GTAAAACCTCTACAAATGTGGTATTGGCCCATCTCTATCGGTATCGTAGCATAACCCCTTGGGGCCTCTA
AACGGGTCTTGAGGGGTTTTTTGTGCCCCTCGGGCCGGATTGCTATCTACCGGCATTGGCGCAGAAAAAA
ATGCCTGATGCGACGCTGCGCGTCTTATACTCCCACATATGCCAGATTCAGCAACGGATACGGCTTCCCC
AACTTGCCCACTTCCATACGTGTCCTCCTTACCAGAAATTTATCCTTAAGGTCGTCAGCTATCCTGCAGG
CGATCTCTCGATTTCGATCAAGACATTCCTTTAATGGTCTTTTCTGGACACCACTAGGGGTCAGAAGTAG
TTCATCAAACTTTCTTCCCTCCCTAATCTCATTGGTTACCTTGGGCTATCGAAACTTAATTAACCAGTCA
AGTCAGCTACTTGGCGAGATCGACTTGTCTGGGTTTCGACTACGCTCAGAATTGCGTCAGTCAAGTTCGA
TCTGGTCCTTGCTATTGCACCCGTTCTCCGATTACGAGTTTCATTTAAATCATGTGAGCAAAAGGCCAGC
AAAAGGCCAGGAACCGTAAAAAGGCCGCGTTGCTGGCGTTTTTCCATAGGCTCCGCCCCCCTGACGAGCA
TCACAAAAATCGACGCTCAAGTCAGAGGTGGCGAAACCCGACAGGACTATAAAGATACCAGGCGTTTCCC
CCTGGAAGCTCCCTCGTGCGCTCTCCTGTTCCGACCCTGCCGCTTACCGGATACCTGTCCGCCTTTCTCC
CTTCGGGAAGCGTGGCGCTTTCTCATAGCTCACGCTGTAGGTATCTCAGTTCGGTGTAGGTCGTTCGCTC
CAAGCTGGGCTGTGTGCACGAACCCCCCGTTCAGCCCGACCGCTGCGCCTTATCCGGTAACTATCGTCTT
GAGTCCAACCCGGTAAGACACGACTTATCGCCACTGGCAGCAGCCACTGGTAACAGGATTAGCAGAGCGA
GGTATGTAGGCGGTGCTACAGAGTTCTTGAAGTGGTGGCCTAACTACGGCTACACTAGAAGAACAGTATT
TGGTATCTGCGCTCTGCTGAAGCCAGTTACCTTCGGAAAAAGAGTTGGTAGCTCTTGATCCGGCAAACAA
ACCACCGCTGGTAGCGGTGGTTTTTTTGTTTGCAAGCAGCAGATTACGCGCAGAAAAAAAGGATCTCAAG
AAGATCCTTTGATCTTTTCTACGGGGTCTGACGCTCAGTGGAACGAAAACTCACGTTAAGGGATTTTGGT
CATGAGATTATCAAAAAGGATCTTCACCTAGATCCTTTTAAATTAAAAATGAAGTTTTAAATCAATCTAA
AGTATATATGAGTAAACTTGGTCTGACAGTTACCAATGCTTAATCAGTGAGGCACCTATCTCAGCGATCT
GTCTATTTCGTTCATCCATAGTTGCATTTAAATTTCCGAACTCTCCAAGGCCCTCGTCGGAAAATCTTCA
AACCTTTCGTCCGATCCATCTTGCAGGCTACCTCTCGAACGAACTATCGCAAGTCTCTTGGCCGGCCTTG
CGCCTTGGCTATTGCTTGGCAGCGCCTATCGCCAGGTATTACTCCAATCCCGAATATCCGAGATCGGGAT
CACCCGAGAGAAGTTCAACCTACATCCTCAATCCCGATCTATCCGAGATCCGAGGAATATCGAAATCGGG
GCGCGCCTGGTGTACCGAGAACGATCCTCTCAGTGCGAGTCTCGACGATCCATATCGTTGCTTGGCAGTC
AGCCAGTCGGAATCCAGCTTGGGACCCAGGAAGTCCAATCGTCAGATATTGTACTCAAGCCTGGTCACGG
CAGCGTACCGATCTGTTTAAACCTAGATATTGATAGTCTGATCGGTCAACGTATAATCGAGTCCTAGCTT
TTGCAAACATCTATCAAGAGACAGGATCAGCAGGAGGCTTTCGCATGAGTATTCAACATTTCCGTGTCGC
CCTTATTCCCTTTTTTGCGGCATTTTGCCTTCCTGTTTTTGCTCACCCAGAAACGCTGGTGAAAGTAAAA
GATGCTGAAGATCAGTTGGGTGCGCGAGTGGGTTACATCGAACTGGATCTCAACAGCGGTAAGATCCTTG
AGAGTTTTCGCCCCGAAGAACGCTTTCCAATGATGAGCACTTTTAAAGTTCTGCTATGTGGCGCGGTATT
ATCCCGTATTGACGCCGGGCAAGAGCAACTCGGTCGCCGCATACACTATTCTCAGAATGACTTGGTTGAG
TATTCACCAGTCACAGAAAAGCATCTTACGGATGGCATGACAGTAAGAGAATTATGCAGTGCTGCCATAA
CCATGAGTGATAACACTGCGGCCAACTTACTTCTGACAACGATTGGAGGACCGAAGGAGCTAACCGCTTT
TTTGCACAACATGGGGGATCATGTAACTCGCCTTGATCGTTGGGAACCGGAGCTGAATGAAGCCATACCA
AACGACGAGCGTGACACCACGATGCCTGTAGCAATGGCAACAACCTTGCGTAAACTATTAACTGGCGAAC
TACTTACTCTAGCTTCCCGGCAACAGTTGATAGACTGGATGGAGGCGGATAAAGTTGCAGGACCACTTCT
GCGCTCGGCCCTTCCGGCTGGCTGGTTTATTGCTGATAAATCTGGAGCCGGTGAGCGTGGGTCTCGCGGT
ATCATTGCAGCACTGGGGCCAGATGGTAAGCCCTCCCGTATCGTAGTTATCTACACGACGGGGAGTCAGG
CAACTATGGATGAACGAAATAGACAGATCGCTGAGATAGGTGCCTCACTGATTAAGCATTGGTAACCGAT
TCTAGGTGCATTGGCGCAGAAAAAAATGCCTGATGCGACGCTGCGCGTCTTATACTCCCACATATGCCAG
ATTCAGCAACGGATACGGCTTCCCCAACTTGCCCACTTCCATACGTGTCCTCCTTACCAGAAATTTATCC
TTAAGATCCCGAATCGTTTAAACTCGACTCTGGCTCTATCGAATCTCCGTCGTTTCGAGCTTACGCGAAC
AGCCGTGGCGCTCATTTGCTCGTCGGGCATCGAATCTCGTCAGCTATCGTCAGCTTACCTTTTTGGCAGC
GATCGCGGCTCCCGACATCTTGGACCATTAGCTCCACAGGTATCTTCTTCCCTCTAGTGGTCATAACAGC
AGCTTCAGCTACCTCTCAATTCAAAAAACCCCTCAAGACCCGTTTAGAGGCCCCAAGGGGTTATGCTATC
AATCGTTGCGTTACACACACAAAAAACCAACACACATCCATCTTCGATGGATAGCGATTTTATTATCTAA
CTGCTGATCGAGTGTAGCCAGATCTAGTAATCAATTACGGGGTCATTAGTTCATAGCCCATATATGGAGT
TCCGCGTTACATAACTTACGGTAAATGGCCCGCCTGGCTGACCGCCCAACGACCCCCGCCCATTGACGTC
AATAATGACGTATGTTCCCATAGTAACGCCAATAGGGACTTTCCATTGACGTCAATGGGTGGAGTATTTA
CGGTAAACTGCCCACTTGGCAGTACATCAAGTGTATCATATGCCAAGTACGCCCCCTATTGACGTCAATG
ACGGTAAATGGCCCGCCTGGCATTATGCCCAGTACATGACCTTATGGGACTTTCCTACTTGGCAGTACAT
CTACGTATTAGTCATCGCTATTACCATGCTGATGCGGTTTTGGCAGTACATCAATGGGCGTGGATAGCGG
TTTGACTCACGGGGATTTCCAAGTCTCCACCCCATTGACGTCAATGGGAGTTTGTTTTGGCACCAAAATC
AACGGGACTTTCCAAAATGTCGTAACAACTCCGCCCCATTGACGCAAATGGGCGGTAGGCGTGTACGGTG
GGAGGTCTATATAAGCAGAGCTGGTTTAGTGAACCGTCAGATCAGATCTTTGTCGATCCTACCATCCACT
CGACACACCCGCCAGCGGCCGC
